Addgene plasmid #221264: pMSCV-FKBP-TASL(pLxIS-PLPLR)
Purpose: Expression of TASL pLxIS-STING PLPLR in mammalian cells by retroviral transduction
Depositing lab: Jonathan Kagan. Depositing organization: Boston Children's Hospital. Publication: pLxIS-containing domains are biochemically flexible regulators of interferons and metabolism. Landau LM, Chaudhary N, Tien YC, Rogozinska M, Joshi S, Yao C, Crowley J, Hullahalli K, Campbell IW, Waldor MK, Haigis M, Kagan JC. Mol Cell. 2024 Jul 11;84(13):2436-2454.e10. doi: 10.1016/j.molcel.2024.05.030. Epub 2024 Jun 25. PubMed 38925114.
Backbone
  Vector backbone: pMSCV-IRES-GFP
  Vector type: Retroviral
Growth in bacteria
  Bacterial resistance: Ampicillin, 100 μg/mL
  Growth temperature: 37°C
  Growth strain: NEB Stable
  Copy number: High Copy
Gene/Insert
  Gene/Insert name: TASL pLxIS-STING PLPLR
  Species: M. musculus (mouse)
  Entrez Gene: Tasl (a.k.a. 5430427O19Rik)
  Tag / fusion protein: 3xFLAG-4xFKBP (N terminal on insert)
  Cloning method: Restriction Enzyme; 5′ cloning site BglII (not destroyed); 3′ cloning site NotI (not destroyed)
Terms and licenses: Academic/Nonprofit Terms; Industry Terms: Not Available to Industry
How to cite: pMSCV-FKBP-TASL(pLxIS-PLPLR) was a gift from Jonathan Kagan (Addgene plasmid # 221264 ; http://n2t.net/addgene:221264 ; RRID:Addgene_221264)
