[The description below was written by a language model from this plasmid's Addgene catalogue record and pLannotate feature annotations shown in this document.]
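Description:
pMSCV-FKBP-TASL(pLxIS-PLPLR) is a gammaretroviral expression vector built on the pMSCV-IRES-GFP backbone and intended for delivering a transgene into mammalian cells by retroviral transduction. In bacteria it is maintained through a high-copy ColE1/pUC-type origin and selected with ampicillin via the β-lactamase gene. Several short annotated fragments in the plasmid backbone (tetracycline resistance, lacZα, lacI, rop, bom, env) appear to be cloning remnants rather than functional elements.

The proviral unit, which lies on the reverse strand of the sequenced record, is flanked by murine embryonic stem cell virus 5' and 3' LTRs. The 5' LTR drives transcription of the genomic RNA, which carries the MESV Ψ packaging signal and a truncated, start-codon-deficient gag segment that aids encapsidation when packaging functions are supplied in trans. Downstream, cloned between BglII and NotI, is the insert: an N-terminal 3xFLAG tag and four tandem FKBP domains fused to a small piece of mouse TASL, the endolysosomal TLR adaptor that recruits IRF5 through its pLxIS motif. Per the catalogue, the payload combines the TASL pLxIS region with the STING PLPLR motif. The annotation detects only a short Tasl fragment and two of the FKBP repeats (one mislabelled as a fungal homologue), and it does not mark the FLAG tag or the STING-derived element. An EMCV IRES followed by EGFP allows bicistronic co-expression, so transduced cells can be identified or sorted by fluorescence.

Tandem FKBP arrays are commonly used for ligand-induced oligomerisation of a fused signalling domain, though the record does not state this explicitly. The associated study concerns pLxIS-containing domains as regulators of interferon responses and metabolism.
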