Features (pLannotate 1.2.2; 22 found; start..end, strand, type, name):
    336..434     -  CDS            env (fragment): murine leukemia virus gPr80 envelope polyprotein precursor; env; proteolytically cleaved into gp70SU and p15TM subunits
    435..636     +  CDS            TcR (fragment): tetracycline efflux protein; tet; confers resistance to tetracycline
    636..785     +  CDS            lacZα (fragment): LacZα fragment of β-galactosidase; lacZ fragment
    791..890     -  misc_feature   bom (fragment): basis of mobility region from pBR322
    992..1027    -  CDS            rop (fragment): Rop protein, which maintains plasmids at low copy number; rop
   1122..1226    +  promoter       AmpR promoter: bla
   1227..2087    +  CDS            AmpR: β-lactamase; bla; confers resistance to ampicillin, carbenicillin, and related antibiotics
   2258..2846    +  rep_origin     ori: high-copy-number ColE1/pMB1/pBR322/pUC origin of replication
   3029..3121    +  CDS            lacI (fragment): lac repressor; lacI; The lac repressor binds to the lac operator to inhibit transcription in E. coli. This inhibition can be relieved by adding lactose or isopropyl-β-D-thiogalactopyranoside (IPTG).
   3134..3155    +  protein_bind   CAP binding site: CAP binding activates transcription in the presence of cAMP. E. coli catabolite activator protein
   3170..3200    +  promoter       lac promoter: promoter for the E. coli lac operon
   3208..3224    +  protein_bind   lac operator: The lac repressor binds to the lac operator to inhibit transcription in E. coli. This inhibition can be relieved by adding lactose or isopropyl-β-D-thiogalactopyranoside (IPTG). lac repressor encoded by lacI
   3386..3900    -  LTR            3' LTR: 3' long terminal repeat from murine embryonic stem cell virus
   3962..4681    -  CDS            EGFP: the original enhanced GFP (Yang et al., 1996) mammalian codon-optimized
   4695..5157    -  misc_feature   IRES: internal ribosome entry site (IRES) of the encephalomyocarditis virus (EMCV)
   5259..5292    +  misc_feature   MCS (fragment): pBluescript multiple cloning site
   5354..5410    -  CDS            Tasl (fragment): TASL_MOUSE - Experimental evidence at transcript level: Swiss-Prot protein existence level 2. Innate immune adapter that mediates the recruitment and activation of IRF5 downstream of endolysosomal toll-like receptors TLR7, TLR8 and TLR9. Following recruitment to endolysosome by SLC15A4 downstream of TLR7, TLR8 and TLR9, specifically recruits IRF5 transcription factor via its pLxIS motif, leading to IRF5 activation and subsequent expression of type I interferons. Plays a role in the regulation of endolysosomal pH in immune cells such as B-cells, dendritic cells and monocytes. From Mus musculus
   5429..5749    -  CDS            FKBP1A: FKB1A_HUMAN - Also known as FKBP1, FKBP12. Experimental evidence at protein level: Swiss-Prot protein existence level 1. Keeps in an inactive conformation TGFBR1, the TGF-beta type I serine/threonine kinase receptor, preventing TGF-beta receptor activation in absence of ligand. Recruits SMAD7 to ACVR1B which prevents the association of SMAD2 and SMAD3 with the activin receptor complex, thereby blocking the activin signal. May modulate the RYR1 calcium channel activity. PPIases accelerate the folding of proteins. It catalyzes the cis-trans isomerization of proline imidic peptide bonds in oligop
   5744..6028    -  CDS            FPR2 (fragment): FKBP2_CRYNB - Protein inferred from homology: Swiss-Prot protein existence level 3. PPIases accelerate the folding of proteins. It catalyzes the cis-trans isomerization of proline imidic peptide bonds in oligopeptides (By similarity). From Cryptococcus neoformans var. neoformans serotype D (strain B-3501A) (Filobasidiella neoformans).
   6776..7192    -  CDS            gag (truncated): truncated Moloney murine leukemia virus (MMLV) gag gene lacking the start codon
   7259..7600    -  misc_feature   MESV Ψ: packaging signal of murine embryonic stem cell virus
   7664..294     -  LTR            5' LTR (across the origin): 5' long terminal repeat from murine embryonic stem cell virus
>Addgene plasmid #221264 | pMSCV-FKBP-TASL(pLxIS-PLPLR) | addgene full sequence | sequence record 440567 | Addgene NGS Result
TGGTTAGTTCAAATAAGGCACAGGGTCATTTCAGGTCCTTGGGGCACCCTGGAAACATCTGATGGTTCTC
TAGAAACTGCTGAGGGCGGGACCGCATCTGGGGACCATCTGTTCTTGGCCCTGAGCCGGGGCAGGAACTG
CTTACCACAGATATCCTGTTTGGCCCATATTCTGCTGTCTCTCTGTTCCTAACCTTGATCTGAACTTCTC
TATTCTCAGTTATGTATTTTCCATGCCTTGCAAAATGGCGTTACTTAAGCTAGCTTGCCAAACCTACAGG
TGGGGTCTTTCATTCCCCCCTTTTTCTGGAGACTAAATAAAATCTTTTATTTTATCTATGGCTCGTACTC
TATAGGCTTCAGCTGGTGATATTGTTGAGTCAAAACTAGAGCCTGGACCACTGATATCCTGTCTTTAACA
AATTGGACTAATCGCCTCTACGCCGGACGCATCGTGGCCGGCATCACCGGCGCCACAGGTGCGGTTGCTG
GCGCCTATATCGCCGACATCACCGATGGGGAAGATCGGGCTCGCCACTTCGGGCTCATGAGCGCTTGTTT
CGGCGTGGGTATGGTGGCAGGCCCCGTGGCCGGGGGACTGTTGGGCGCCATCTCCTTGCATGCACCATTC
CTTGCGCCGTCGTTTTACAACGTCGTGACTGGGAAAACCCTGGCGTTACCCAACTTAATCGCCTTGCAGC
ACATCCCCCTTTCGCCAGCTGGCGTAATAGCGAAGAGGCCCGCACCGATCGCCCTTCCCAACAGTTGCGC
AGCCTGAATGGCGAATGGCGCCTGATGCGGTATTTTCTCCTTACGCATCTGTGCGGTATTTCACACCGCA
TATGGTGCACTCTCAGTACAATCTGCTCTGATGCCGCATAGTTAAGCCAGCCCCGACACCCGCCAACACC
CGCTGACGCGCCCTGACGGGCTTGTCTGCTCCCGGCATCCGCTTACAGACAAGCTGTGACCGTCTCCGGG
AGCTGCATGTGTCAGAGGTTTTCACCGTCATCACCGAAACGCGCGAGACGAAAGGGCCTCGTGATACGCC
TATTTTTATAGGTTAATGTCATGATAATAATGGTTTCTTAGACGTCAGGTGGCACTTTTCGGGGAAATGT
GCGCGGAACCCCTATTTGTTTATTTTTCTAAATACATTCAAATATGTATCCGCTCATGAGACAATAACCC
TGATAAATGCTTCAATAATATTGAAAAAGGAAGAGTATGAGTATTCAACATTTCCGTGTCGCCCTTATTC
CCTTTTTTGCGGCATTTTGCCTTCCTGTTTTTGCTCACCCAGAAACGCTGGTGAAAGTAAAAGATGCTGA
AGATCAGTTGGGTGCACGAGTGGGTTACATCGAACTGGATCTCAACAGCGGTAAGATCCTTGAGAGTTTT
CGCCCCGAAGAACGTTTTCCAATGATGAGCACTTTTAAAGTTCTGCTATGTGGCGCGGTATTATCCCGTA
TTGACGCCGGGCAAGAGCAACTCGGTCGCCGCATACACTATTCTCAGAATGACTTGGTTGAGTACTCACC
AGTCACAGAAAAGCATCTTACGGATGGCATGACAGTAAGAGAATTATGCAGTGCTGCCATAACCATGAGT
GATAACACTGCGGCCAACTTACTTCTGACAACGATCGGAGGACCGAAGGAGCTAACCGCTTTTTTGCACA
ACATGGGGGATCATGTAACTCGCCTTGATCGTTGGGAACCGGAGCTGAATGAAGCCATACCAAACGACGA
GCGTGACACCACGATGCCTGTAGCAATGGCAACAACGTTGCGCAAACTATTAACTGGCGAACTACTTACT
CTAGCTTCCCGGCAACAATTAATAGACTGGATGGAGGCGGATAAAGTTGCAGGACCACTTCTGCGCTCGG
CCCTTCCGGCTGGCTGGTTTATTGCTGATAAATCTGGAGCCGGTGAGCGTGGGTCTCGCGGTATCATTGC
AGCACTGGGGCCAGATGGTAAGCCCTCCCGTATCGTAGTTATCTACACGACGGGGAGTCAGGCAACTATG
GATGAACGAAATAGACAGATCGCTGAGATAGGTGCCTCACTGATTAAGCATTGGTAACTGTCAGACCAAG
TTTACTCATATATACTTTAGATTGATTTAAAACTTCATTTTTAATTTAAAAGGATCTAGGTGAAGATCCT
TTTTGATAATCTCATGACCAAAATCCCTTAACGTGAGTTTTCGTTCCACTGAGCGTCAGACCCCGTAGAA
AAGATCAAAGGATCTTCTTGAGATCCTTTTTTTCTGCGCGTAATCTGCTGCTTGCAAACAAAAAAACCAC
CGCTACCAGCGGTGGTTTGTTTGCCGGATCAAGAGCTACCAACTCTTTTTCCGAAGGTAACTGGCTTCAG
CAGAGCGCAGATACCAAATACTGTTCTTCTAGTGTAGCCGTAGTTAGGCCACCACTTCAAGAACTCTGTA
GCACCGCCTACATACCTCGCTCTGCTAATCCTGTTACCAGTGGCTGCTGCCAGTGGCGATAAGTCGTGTC
TTACCGGGTTGGACTCAAGACGATAGTTACCGGATAAGGCGCAGCGGTCGGGCTGAACGGGGGGTTCGTG
CACACAGCCCAGCTTGGAGCGAACGACCTACACCGAACTGAGATACCTACAGCGTGAGCTATGAGAAAGC
GCCACGCTTCCCGAAGGGAGAAAGGCGGACAGGTATCCGGTAAGCGGCAGGGTCGGAACAGGAGAGCGCA
CGAGGGAGCTTCCAGGGGGAAACGCCTGGTATCTTTATAGTCCTGTCGGGTTTCGCCACCTCTGACTTGA
GCGTCGATTTTTGTGATGCTCGTCAGGGGGGCGGAGCCTATGGAAAAACGCCAGCAACGCGGCCTTTTTA
CGGTTCCTGGCCTTTTGCTGGCCTTTTGCTCACATGTTCTTTCCTGCGTTATCCCCTGATTCTGTGGATA
ACCGTATTACCGCCTTTGAGTGAGCTGATACCGCTCGCCGCAGCCGAACGACCGAGCGCAGCGAGTCAGT
GAGCGAGGAAGCGGAAGAGCGCCCAATACGCAAACCGCCTCTCCCCGCGCGTTGGCCGATTCATTAATGC
AGCTGGCACGACAGGTTTCCCGACTGGAAAGCGGGCAGTGAGCGCAACGCAATTAATGTGAGTTAGCTCA
CTCATTAGGCACCCCAGGCTTTACACTTTATGCTTCCGGCTCGTATGTTGTGTGGAATTGTGAGCGGATA
ACAATTTCACAATTCTCCCCAGCTCTTTCTGCGCTGTCCATAATGAACTATTTCAGGAGTATTGGAGTAT
GTGGATTCAAAACAGTGGCTAATTGAGTCAGGATTACTTAATATTCGACTCCTACCCTCAGAATGTTGTT
CTCCAACTTCAAGAAACTGTTACCCATGAAAGACCCCCGCTGACGGGTAGTCAATCACTCAGAGGAGACC
CTCCCAAGGAACAGCGAGACCACAAGTCGGATGCAACTGCAAGAGGGTTTATTGGATACACGGGTACCCG
GGCGACGCAGTCTATCGGAGGACTGGCGCGCCGAGTGAGGGGTTGTGGGCTCTTTTATTGAGCTCGGGGA
GCAGAAGCGCGCGAACAGAAGCGAGAAGCGAACTGATTGGTTAGTTCAAATAAGGCACAGGGTCATTTCA
GGTCCTTGGGGCACCCTGGAAACATCTGATGGTTCTCTAGAAACTGCTGAGGGCGGGACCGCATCTGGGG
ACCATCTGTTCTTGGCCCTGAGCCGGGGCAGGAACTGCTTACCACAGATATCCTGTTTGGCCCATATTCT
GCTGTCTCTCTGTTCCTAACCTTGATCTGAACTTCTCTATTCTCAGTTATGTATTTTCCATGCCTTGCAA
AATGGCGTTACTTAAGCTAGCTTGCCAAACCTACAGGTGGGGTCTTTCATTCCCCCCTTTTTCTGGAGAC
TAAATAAAATCTTTTATTTTATCGAATTCTTAATTAATTCATTACTTGTACAGCTCGTCCATGCCGAGAG
TGATCCCGGCGGCGGTCACGAACTCCAGCAGGACCATGTGATCGCGCTTCTCGTTGGGGTCTTTGCTCAG
GGCGGACTGGGTGCTCAGGTAGTGGTTGTCGGGCAGCAGCACGGGGCCGTCGCCGATGGGGGTGTTCTGC
TGGTAGTGGTCGGCGAGCTGCACGCTGCCGTCCTCGATGTTGTGGCGGATCTTGAAGTTCGCCTTGATGC
CGTTCTTCTGCTTGTCGGCCATGATATAGACGTTGTGGCTGTTGTAGTTGTACTCCAGCTTGTGCCCCAG
GATGTTGCCGTCCTCCTTGAAGTCGATGCCCTTCAGCTCGATGCGGTTCACCAGGGTGTCGCCCTCGAAC
TTCACCTCGGCGCGGGTCTTGTAGTTGCCGTCGTCCTTGAAGAAGATGGTGCGCTCCTGGACGTAGCCTT
CGGGCATGGCGGACTTGAAGAAGTCGTGCTGCTTCATGTGGTCGGGGTAGCGGCTGAAGCACTGCACGCC
GTAGGTCAGGGTGGTCACGAGGGTGGGCCAGGGCACGGGCAGCTTGCCGGTGGTGCAGATGAACTTCAGG
GTCAGCTTGCCGTAGGTGGCATCGCCCTCGCCCTCGCCAGACACGCTGAACTTGTGGCCGTTTACGTCGC
CGTCCAGCTCGACCAGGATGGGCACCACCCCGGTGAACAGCTCCTCGCCCTTGCTCACCATGGTTGTGGC
CATATTATCATCGTGTTTTTCAAAGGAAAACCACGTCCCCGTGGTTCGGGGGGCCTAGACGTTTTTTTAA
CCTCGACTAAACACATGTAAAGCATGTGCACCGAGGCCCCAGATCAGATCCCATACAATGGGGTACCTTC
TGGGCATCCTTCAGCCCCTTGTTGAATACGCTTGAGGAGAGCCATTTGACTCTTTCCACAACTATCCAAC
TCACAACGTGGCACTGGGGTTGTGCCGCCTTTGCAGGTGTATCTTATACACGTGGCTTTTGGCCGCAGAG
GCACCTGTCGCCAGGTGGGGGGTTCCGCTGCCTGCAAAGGGTCGCTACAGACGTTGTTTGTCTTCAAGAA
GCTTCCAGAGGAACTGCTTCCTTCACGACATTCAACAGACCTTGCATTCCTTTGGCGAGAGGGGAAAGAC
CCCTAGGAATGCTCGTCAAGAAGACAGGGCCAGGTTTCCGGGCCCTCACATTGCCAAAAGACGGCAATAT
GGTGGAAAATAACATATAGACAAACGCACACCGGCCTTATTCCAAGCGGCTTCGGCCAGTAACGTTAGGG
GGGGGGGCGGAATTCGATATCAAGCTTATCGATACCGTCGACGTTTAAACGCGGCCGCTTATCAAATCAG
GTCGGTCCTGAGGGGCAAGGGTTGATCCATACCGGGTGTGATATTACTATATTGGCTTATATGCAGGGAT
GGGGTGCTAATTTCAGATGAAGCCCCAGCCCCAGCACCCTCAAGCTTCAGAAGCTCGACATCGAATACCA
GGGTAGCGTGGGGTGGAATTATGCCAGGGTGGCCCGTCGCGCCGTAGGCATAATCAGGAGAGATAGTCAG
TTTTGCTCTCTGGCCCACGCTCATCTGTGCCACACCTTCCTCCCAGCCGCGAATCACCTCCTGCTTTCCC
AACATGAATTTAAACGGTTTGTTGCGGTCGCGTGACGAATCGACCTTTTTCCCATCTTCTAACATCCCCG
TATAGTGCACGACACACGTCTGGCCTCTTTTGGGGAATGTTCTCCCATCCCCTGGACTGATTGTTTCCAC
TTGTACACCGCGCGTCTCTAACTTTAAAAGTTCCACATCGAACACTAAGGTTGCGTGAGGTGGTATGATC
CCTGGGTGACCGGTGGCTCCGTAGGCGTAGTCTGGACTGATGGTTAATTTGGCCCGTTGTCCCACTGACA
TCTGAGCTACGCCTTCTTCCCAACCTCTGATGACTTCCTGCTTCCCAAGCATAAACTTAAAGGGTTTGTT
GCGATCACGACTTGAGTCAACTTTCTTACCATCCTCCAACATCCCAGTGTAGTGGACAACACAGGTCTGT
CCCCGCTTTGGGAAAGTTCTTCCGTCACCGGGCGAAATAGTCTCTACCTGCACCCCCCGCGTCTCAAGCT
TAAGTAACTCGACGTCGAAGACAAGTGTCGCGTGCGGCGGAATGATACCAGGGTGCCCAGTCGCACCGTA
CGCGTAATCAGGACTTATTGTCAGTTTAGCTCTTTGCCCGACAGACATTTGCGCCACACCCTCTTCCCAT
CCGCGTATTACTTCCTGTTTTCCAAGCATGAATTTGAAGGGTTTATTTCTATCGCGGCTTGAATCGACTT
TCTTGCCGTCTTCCAGCATACCGGTGTAATGCACGACGCACGTTTGTCCCCGTTTAGGAAAGGTGCGTCC
ATCACCTGGTGAAATCGTTTCGACTTGAACTCCCCGCGTCTCCAACTTCAACAGCTCTACATCAAACACA
AGTGTCGCATGCGGGGGAATGATCCCAGGATGGCCTGTAGCCCCATATGCGTAATCTGGCGAGATGGTTA
ACTTAGCACGCTGCCCAACGGACATTTGGGCCACGCCTTCCTCCCAACCACGGATAACCTCCTGTTTCCC
CAGCATAAATTTGAAAGGTTTGTTACGGTCTCTAGAGCTATCGACCTTCTTACCGTCCTCCAGCATGCCG
GTATAATGGACTACGCAAGTTTGGCCACGCTTAGGAAATGTACGCCCGTCTCCTGGAGATATTGTTTCTA
CTTGAACGCCTTTGTCGTCATCGTCCTTGTAATCCATGGTGGCAGATCTAATTCCGGCGCCTAGAGAAGG
AGTGAGGGCTGGATAAAGGGAGGATCGAGGCGGGGTCGAACGAGGAGGTTCAAGGGGGAGAGACGGGGCG
GATGGAGGAAGAGGAGGCGGAGGCTTAGGGTGTACAAAGGGCTTGACCCAGGGAGGGGGGTCAAAAGCCA
AGGCTTCCCAGGTCACGATGTAGGGGACCTGGTCTGGGTGTCCATGCGGGCCAGGTGAAAAGACCTTGAT
CTTAACCTGGGTGATGAGGTCTCGGTTAAAGGTGCCGTCTCGCGGCCATCCGACGTTAAAGGTTGGCCAT
TCTGCAGAGCAGAAGGTAACCCAACGTCTCTTCTTGACATCTACCGACTGGTTGTGAGCGATCCGCTCGA
CATCTTTCCAGTGACCTAAGGTCAAACTTAAGGGAGTGGTAACAGTCTGGCCCTAATTTTCAGACAAATA
CAGAAACACAGTCAGACAGAGACAACACAGAACGATGCTGCAGCGCTGCAGCAGACAAGACGCGCGGCTT
CGGTTCCAAACCGAAAGCAAAAATTCAGACGGAGGCGGGAACTGTTTTAGGTTCTCGTCTCCTACCAGAA
CCACATATCCTGACGGGGTCGGATTCCACATCGACTCCCTTCCTCAGGTCGGGCCACAAAAACGGCCCCC
AAAGTCCCTGGGACGTCTCCCAGGGTTGCGGCCGGGTGTTCAGAACTCGTCAGTTCCACCACGGGTCCGC
CAGATACAGAGCTAGTTAGCTAACTAGTACAGACGCAGGCGCAAACATTAGATGCCGGCACAAACACGCA
CAAAGACAGAGACAGACACGAAACGACCGCTGGCCAGCTTACCTCCCGGCGGGGGGGTCGGTGGTCCCTG
GGCAGGGGTCTCCAAATCTCGGTGGAACCTCCAAATGAAAGACCCCCGAGGTGGGCAGTCAATCAATCTG
AGGAGACCCTCCCAAGGATCAGCGAGTCCACGATTCGGATGCAAACAGCAAGAGGCTTTATTGGGAATAC
GGGTACCCGGGCGACGCAGTCTATCGGAGGACTGGCGCGCCGAGTGAGGGGTTGTGGGCTCTTTTATTGA
GCTCGGGGAGCAGAAGCGCGCGAACAGAAGCGAGAAGCGAACTGAT
